Addgene plasmid #50501: pCDNA HA FAK K454R
Depositing lab: Kenneth Yamada. Publication: PTEN interactions with focal adhesion kinase and suppression of the extracellular matrix-dependent phosphatidylinositol 3-kinase/Akt cell survival pathway. Tamura M, Gu J, Danen EH, Takino T, Miyamoto S, Yamada KM. J Biol Chem. 1999 Jul 16;274(29):20693-703. 10.1074/jbc.274.29.20693 PubMed 10400703.
Backbone
  Vector backbone: unknown
  Vector type: Mammalian Expression
Growth in bacteria
  Bacterial resistance: Ampicillin, 100 μg/mL
  Growth temperature: 37°C
  Growth strain: DH5alpha
  Copy number: High Copy
Gene/Insert
  Gene/Insert name: protein tyrosine kinase, mutated (alt names: FAK; PTK2)
  Species: M. musculus (mouse)
  Mutation: K454R
  Promoter: CMV
  Tag / fusion protein: HA (N terminal on backbone)
  Cloning method: Restriction Enzyme; 5′ cloning site BamHI (not destroyed); 3′ cloning site XbaI (unknown if destroyed)
  Sequencing primers: 5′ pCDNA FW (TTAATACGACTCACTATAGGG)
Terms and licenses: Academic/Nonprofit Terms; Industry Terms: Not Available to Industry
Depositor comments: HA tag is MYDVPDYA.
How to cite: pCDNA HA FAK K454R was a gift from Kenneth Yamada (Addgene plasmid # 50501 ; http://n2t.net/addgene:50501 ; RRID:Addgene_50501)
