[The description below was written by a language model from this plasmid's Addgene catalogue record.]
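Description:
pCDNA HA FAK K454R is a mammalian expression plasmid encoding mouse focal adhesion kinase (FAK, also known as PTK2) with a lysine-to-arginine substitution at position 454. The record lists the vector backbone as unknown, although the plasmid name and the sequencing primer designation suggest a pcDNA-type vector. It is maintained in E. coli as a high-copy plasmid under ampicillin selection. No feature table is provided, so the origin of replication, the polyadenylation signal and any mammalian selection marker are not documented.

Expression of the insert is driven by the CMV promoter, a strong constitutive viral promoter widely used for transient overexpression in transfected mammalian cells. The FAK coding sequence was inserted by restriction cloning between BamHI at the 5′ end and XbaI at the 3′ end, in frame with an HA epitope tag supplied by the backbone at the N terminus. This tag allows the exogenous protein to be detected or immunoprecipitated with anti-HA antibodies and distinguished from endogenous FAK. K454 is generally understood to be the conserved ATP-binding lysine of the FAK kinase domain, so the K454R change is commonly used as a kinase-deficient mutant, although the record itself gives only the mutation and not its functional consequence.

The associated publication concerns PTEN interactions with FAK and suppression of the extracellular matrix-dependent PI 3-kinase/Akt cell survival pathway. This is consistent with using the construct as a mutant comparator to wild-type FAK in studies of adhesion-dependent signalling.
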