>Addgene plasmid #50501 | pCDNA HA FAK K454R | addgene partial sequence | sequence record 79818 | mFAK-F 5'-ttaaccaagtgcagaccatcc-3'
ATGCTACAACTCAAAATCGCTGGTGCTCCTGAGCCTCTGACCGTGACGGCACCATCCCTAACCATTGCCG
AGAACATGGCCGACCTGATTGATGGATACTGCCGGCTGGTGAATGGAGCCACACAATCTTTCATCATCAG
ACCCCAGAAAGAAGGTGAACGGGCGTTGCCATCAATACCAAAGTTGGCCAACAGTGAAAAGCAAGGCATG
CGGACACATGCAGTCTCTGTGTCAGAGACAGATGACTATGCAGAGATCATCGATGAGGAAGACACATACA
CCATGCCCTCGACCAGGGATTATGAGATTCAGAGAGAAAGAATAGAACTTGGACGCTGTATTGGAGAAGG
TCAGTTTGGAGATGTACATCAAGGCGTGTACCTGAGCCCAGAGAATCCAGCTTTGGCTGTTGCAATCAGA
ACATGTAAAAACTGTACTTCGGACAGCGTGAGAGAGAAGTTCCTTCAAGAAGCCTTAACAATGCGTCAGT
TTGACCATCCTCACATCGTGAAGCTGATTGGAGTCATTACAGAGAACCCTGTCTGGATAATCATGGAGTT
GTGCACACTTGGAGAGCTGAGGTCATTTTTGCAAGTAAGAAAATACAGCTTGGACCTGGCATCTTTGATA
TTATATGCCTATCAGCTTAGTACAGCACTCGCGTATCTGGAGAGCAAAAGATTTGTTCACAGGGACATTG
CTGCTCGGAATGTTCTGGTGTCTTCAAATGATTGTGTAAAATTGGGAGACTTTGGATTATCTCGATATAT
GGAAGACAGTACTTACTATAAAGCTTCCAAAGGAAAATTACCTATTAAATGGATGGCTCCAGAGTCAATC
AATTTTCGACGTTTTACCTCAGCTAGTGACGTGTGGATGTTTGGTGTGTGTATGTGGGA
