>Addgene plasmid #50501 | pCDNA HA FAK K454R | addgene partial sequence | sequence record 79821 | T7 5'-TAATACGACTCACTATAGGG-3'
GCTCTAGGATCTCCCAAAGGGCAGAAAGCCACGTTCAATGGCCAGGGGCTCAGTGTGGCCGTGTCTGCCC
TAGCATTTTCAGTCTTGCTTGATCAATAACATCAAGTAGGTTCTTGGCATCCACAGCCAGGGCGTGAGCA
GCTGTCAGCATCTGCTTCTTATACTCCTGCTGCAGGCTGGTCATGACGTACTGCTGCGCCAGCTTCATCT
TGCTGATGAGCTCGCCTAAGTCGGAGTTCAGCAGCTTCTGTGCCATCTCGATCTCTCGATGAGTGCTGGC
TGGAAGAGCAGGAATGGTCTCATCCACCGTGGCTAGTAAGGTCCGCAGGGCCAGGCCAACTTCCTTCACC
ATAGGGACGTACTCTTCTGGAGGAGCTGGCTGGATTTTGCTGGACATCTCGATGACAGCCTTCACTAGGC
CTGTCACATTTTCATATACCTTGTCATTGGACCGGTCAAGGTTGGCAGTGGGAGGGGGGCTGATTTCCTG
GGGCTGAAGCTTGACACCCTCATTGTAGCTGTCTGCAGGGCTGCTGATGCTGGACAGGTTGCTTAGGTGG
CCAGGTGCTCCAGGGCGAGGAGGTTTCTTTGGTGGAGCTGCAGGATCTGGCTTCCCCACAGGCTGATAGA
TGTGTTGGTTTCCAGTCGGACCCTGAAAACTCCCGTCTTCCCTGTCGATGCTGCCTCGAGAGAGCCTCAC
ATCAGGTTTCAGGAATCGCTCTTCCTTCTCCAGCCAGCGCTGGTCTTCTTCCATTTCCTGCTGCTGTCGG
ATTAGCCGCTCTTCCATCAGGTGAGGGGGAAGCACCTGTCCCATCCCTCGAAGGTCCAAAGCTGCCGAAT
CCTCCACACTGGGCTGCCACATGGACATCTCCTGAG
