>Addgene plasmid #50501 | pCDNA HA FAK K454R | addgene partial sequence | sequence record 80846 | hChk2-fwd 5'-ggcaccttccagggtcaagg-3'
TATAGGGGTCACCTTGGCGCGCCTTGTCGAGCGGCCGCTCTAGGATCTCCCAAAGGGCAGAAAGCCACGT
TCAATGGCCAGGGGCTCAGTGTGGCCGTGTCTGCCCTAGCATTTTCAGTCTTGCTTGATCAATAACATCA
AGTAGGTTCTTGGCATCCACAGCCAGGGCGTGAGCAGCTGTCAGCATCTGCTTCTTATACTCCTGCTGCA
GGCTGGTCATGACGTACTGCTGCGCCAGCTTCATCTTGCTGATGAGCTCGCCTAAGTCGGAGTTCAGCAG
CTTCTGTGCCATCTCGATCTCTCGATGAGTGCTGGCTGGAAGAGCAGGAATGGTCTCATCCACCGTGGCT
AGTAAGGTCCGCAGGGCCAGGCCAACTTCCTTCACCATAGGGACGTACTCTTCTGGAGGAGCTGGCTGGA
TTTTGCTGGACATCTCGATGACAGCCTTCACTAGGCCTGTCACATTTTCATATACCTTGTCATTGGACCG
GTCAAGGTTGGCAGTGGGAGGGGGGCTGATTTCCTGGGGCTGAAGCTTGACACCCTCATTGTAGCTGTCT
GCAGGGCTGCTGATGCTGGACAGGTTGCTTAGGTGGCCAGGTGCTCCAGGGCGAGGAGGTTTCTTTGGTG
GAGCTGCAGGATCTGGCTTCCCCACAGGCTGATAGATGTGTTGGTTTCCAGTCGGACCCTGAAAACTCCC
GTCTTCCCTGTCGATGCTGCCTCGAGAGAGCCTCACATCAGGTTTCAGGAATCGCTCTTCCTTCTCCAGC
CAGCGCTGGTCTTCTTCCATTTCCTGCTGCTGTCGGATTAGCCGCTCTTCCATCAGGTGAGG
