>Addgene plasmid #50501 | pCDNA HA FAK K454R | addgene partial sequence | sequence record 82537 | SP6 5'-ATTTAGGTGACACTATAG-3'
CCGCCACCATGGGATCCACCATGTACGACGTTCCTGATTACGCTAGCCTCCCGAGATCCGGTATGGCAGC
TGCTTATCTTGACCCAAACTTGAATCACACACCAAGTTCGAGTACTAAGACTCACCTGGGTACTGGCATG
GAACGGTCCCCTGGTGCAATGGAACGAGTATTAAAGGTCTTTCATCATTTTGAAAGCAGTAGTGAGCCAA
CCACCTGGGCCAGTATTATCAGGCATGGAGATGCTACTGATGTCAGGGGCATCATTCAGAAGATAGTGGA
CAGTCACAAAGTAAAGCACGTGGCCTGCTATGGATTTCGCCTCAGTCACCTGCGATCGGAGGAGGTGCAC
TGGCTGCACGTGGACATGGGTGTCTCCAGTGTGAGGGAGAAATATGAACTCGCCCACCCACCAGAGGAGT
GGAAATATGAGTTGAGAATTCGTTACTTGCCAAAAGGATTTCTAAACCAGTTTACTGAAGATAAGCCAAC
ATTGAATTTCTTCTATCAACAGGTGAAGAGTGACTACATGCAAGAAATAGCTGATCAAGTAGACCAAGAA
ATAGCTTTGAAGTTGGGTTGTTTGGAAATTAGGCGATCCTATTGGGAGATGAGGGGTAATGCCCTAGAGA
AGAAGTCCAACTATGAAGTATTAGAAAAAGATGTTGGTTTAAAGCGATTTTTTCCTAAGAGTTTACTGGA
TTCTGTCAAGGCCAAAACACTAAGAAAGCTGATCCAGCAAACATTCAGGCAGTTTGCCAACCTTAATAGA
GAAGAAAGCATCCTGAAATTCTTTGAGATTCTTTCTCCTGTGTACAGATTTGACAAAGAGTGCTTCAAGT
GTGCCCTTGGGTCAAGTTGGATCATTTCTGTGGAATTGGCAATCGGCCCAGAAGAAGGGATCAGTTACCT
GACAGACAAAGGCTGCAATCCCACACACCTAGCAGACTTTAACCAAGTGCAGA
